Addgene plasmid #195062: Hy_pRnrS eGFP SV40
Purpose: Expresses eGFP mRNA from the Drosophila RnrS promoter
Depositing lab: Jeremy Wilusz. Depositing organization: Baylor College of Medicine. Publication: IntS6 and the Integrator phosphatase module tune the efficiency of select premature transcription termination events. Fujiwara R, Zhai SN, Liang D, Shah AP, Tracey M, Ma XK, Fields CJ, Mendoza-Figueroa MS, Meline MC, Tatomer DC, Yang L, Wilusz JE. Mol Cell. 2023 Nov 14:S1097-2765(23)00902-4. doi: 10.1016/j.molcel.2023.10.035. PubMed 37995689.
Backbone
  Vector backbone: Hy_pMtnA eGFP
  Total vector size (bp): 8205
  Vector type: Insect Expression
  Selectable markers: Hygromycin
Growth in bacteria
  Bacterial resistance: Ampicillin, 100 μg/mL
  Growth temperature: 37°C
  Growth strain: DH5alpha
  Copy number: Unknown
Gene/Insert
  Gene/Insert name: eGFP
  Promoter: RnrS
  Cloning method: Restriction Enzyme; 5′ cloning site PacI (not destroyed); 3′ cloning site XhoI (not destroyed)
  Sequencing primers: 5′ CTACCTGCCTGGACAGCATG
Terms and licenses: Academic/Nonprofit Terms; Industry Terms: Not Available to Industry
How to cite: Hy_pRnrS eGFP SV40 was a gift from Jeremy Wilusz (Addgene plasmid # 195062 ; http://n2t.net/addgene:195062 ; RRID:Addgene_195062)
