[The description below was written by a language model from this plasmid's Addgene catalogue record and pLannotate feature annotations shown in this document.]
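Description:
Hy_pRnrS eGFP SV40 is an insect expression plasmid of about 8.2 kb, built on the Hy_pMtnA eGFP backbone, in which the promoter driving the reporter has been replaced by the Drosophila RnrS promoter. It is propagated in E. coli through a high-copy ColE1/pUC-type origin and an ampicillin resistance gene (β-lactamase with its own bla promoter). For selection in insect cells it carries a hygromycin resistance cassette: the aph(4)-Ia coding sequence, which spans the numbering origin of the circular sequence, is driven by the strong promoter of the Drosophila copia transposable element. It is followed by SV40 sequences comprising the small t antigen intron, fragments of the T antigen coding regions and an SV40 polyadenylation signal, which serve as the 3′ processing region for that marker.

The payload is the original mammalian codon-optimized EGFP open reading frame, immediately followed by a second SV40 poly(A) signal, as the construct name indicates. The RnrS promoter is listed in the catalogue record, with PacI and XhoI given as the retained cloning sites. The automated feature table does not annotate it, but it presumably lies in the unannotated stretch upstream of EGFP, next to a remnant of a pBluescript multiple cloning site. Short hits to a tetracycline resistance gene and to bacterial proteins appear to be backbone remnants or annotation artefacts rather than functional elements.

The stated purpose is to express eGFP mRNA from the RnrS promoter. Judging from the title of the associated publication, the plasmid likely serves as a reporter in Drosophila cells for studying how the Integrator complex and its phosphatase module affect premature transcription termination. The hygromycin marker would allow stable lines to be selected.
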