Features (pLannotate 1.2.2; 16 found; start..end, strand, type, name):
    901..1173    +  CDS            yokD (fragment): YOKD_BACSU - Experimental evidence at protein level: Swiss-Prot protein existence level 1. May contribute to antibiotic resistance. From Bacillus subtilis (strain 168).
   1170..1244    +  CDS            small t antigen (fragment): SV40 (simian virus 40) small t antigen
   1246..1311    +  intron         small t intron: SV40 (simian virus 40) small t antigen intron
   1441..1461    +  CDS            SV40 NLS: nuclear localization signal of SV40 (simian virus 40) large T antigen
   1780..1863    +  CDS            large T antigen (fragment): large T antigen from SV40 (simian virus 40)
   1886..2007    +  polyA_signal   SV40 poly(A) signal: SV40 polyadenylation signal
   2768..2800    -  misc_feature   MCS (fragment): pBluescript multiple cloning site
   2804..3523    +  CDS            EGFP: the original enhanced GFP (Yang et al., 1996) mammalian codon-optimized
   3532..3653    +  polyA_signal   SV40 poly(A) signal: SV40 polyadenylation signal
   3678..3979    +  CDS            TcR (fragment): tetracycline efflux protein; tet; confers resistance to tetracycline
   4221..4349    -  CDS            YPB1_ECOLX (fragment): Protein predicted: Swiss-Prot protein existence level 4. From Escherichia coli.
   4534..5122    -  rep_origin     ori: high-copy-number ColE1/pMB1/pBR322/pUC origin of replication
   5293..6153    -  CDS            AmpR: β-lactamase; bla; confers resistance to ampicillin, carbenicillin, and related antibiotics
   6154..6258    -  promoter       AmpR promoter: bla
   7740..8019    +  promoter       copia promoter: strong promoter from the Drosophila transposable element copia (Sinclair et al., 1986)
   8065..883     +  CDS            HygR (across the origin): aminoglycoside phosphotransferase from E. coli; aph(4)-Ia; confers resistance to hygromycin
>Addgene plasmid #195062 | Hy_pRnrS eGFP SV40 | addgene full sequence | sequence record 385678 | Addgene NGS Result
GCGGGTAAATAGCTGCGCCGATGGTTTCTACAAAGATCGTTATGTTTATCGGCACTTTGCATCGGCCGCG
CTCCCGATTCCGGAAGTGCTTGACATTGGGGAATTCAGCGAGAGCCTGACCTATTGCATCTCCCGCCGTG
CACAGGGTGTCACGTTGCAAGACCTGCCTGAAACCGAACTGCCCGCTGTTCTGCAGCCGGTCGCGGAGGC
CATGGATGCGATCGCTGCGGCCGATCTTAGCCAGACGAGCGGGTTCGGCCCATTCGGACCGCAAGGAATC
GGTCAATACACTACATGGCGTGATTTCATATGCGCGATTGCTGATCCCCATGTGTATCACTGGCAAACTG
TGATGGACGACACCGTCAGTGCGTCCGTCGCGCAGGCTCTCGATGAGCTGATGCTTTGGGCCGAGGACTG
CCCCGAAGTCCGGCACCTCGTGCACGCGGATTTCGGCTCCAACAATGTCCTGACGGACAATGGCCGCATA
ACAGCGGTCATTGACTGGAGCGAGGCGATGTTCGGGGATTCCCAATACGAGGTCGCCAACATCTTCTTCT
GGAGGCCGTGGTTGGCTTGTATGGAGCAGCAGACGCGCTACTTCGAGCGGAGGCATCCGGAGCTTGCAGG
ATCGCCGCGGCTCCGGGCGTATATGCTCCGCATTGGTCTTGACCAACTCTATCAGAGCTTGGTTGACGGC
AATTTCGATGATGCAGCTTGGGCGCAGGGTCGATGCGACGCAATCGTCCGATCCGGAGCCGGGACTGTCG
GGCGTACACAAATCGCCCGCAGAAGCGCGGCCGTCTGGACCGATGGCTGTGTAGAAGTACTCGCCGATAG
TGGAAACCGACGCCCCAGCACTCGTCCGAGGGCAAAGGAATAGAGTAGATGCCGACCGAACAAGAGCTGA
TTTCGAGAACGCCTCAGCCAGCAACTCGCGCGAGCCTAGCAAGGCAAATGCGAGAGAACGGCCTTACGCT
TGGTGGCACAGTTCTCGTCCACAGTTCGCTAAGCTCGCTCGGCTGGGTCGCGGGAGGGCCGGTCGCAGTG
ATTCAGGCCCTTCTGGATTGTGTTGGTCCCCAGGGCACGATTGTCATGCCCACGCACTCGGGTGATCTGA
CTGATCCCGCAGATTGGAGATCGCCGCCCGTGCCTGCCGATTGGGTGCAGATCTTTGTGAAGGAACCTTA
CTTCTGTGGTGTGACATAATTGGACAAACTACCTACAGAGATTTAAAGCTCTAAGGTAAATATAAAATTT
TTAAGTGTATAATGTGTTAAACTACTGATTCTAATTGTTTGTGTATTTTAGATTCCAACCTATGGAACTG
ATGAATGGGAGCAGTGGTGGAATGCCTTTAATGAGGAAAACCTGTTTTGCTCAGAAGAAATGCCATCTAG
TGATGATGAGGCTACTGCTGACTCTCAACATTCTACTCCTCCAAAAAAGAAGAGAAAGGTAGAAGACCCC
AAGGACTTTCCTTCAGAATTGCTAAGTTTTTTGAGTCATGCTGTGTTTAGTAATAGAACTCTTGCTTGCT
TTGCTATTTACACCACAAAGGAAAAAGCTGCACTGCTATACAAGAAAATTATGGAAAAATATTCTGTAAC
CTTTATAAGTAGGCATAACAGTTATAATCATAACATACTGTTTTTTCTTACTCCACACAGGCATAGAGTG
TCTGCTATTAATAACTATGCTCAAAAATTGTGTACCTTTAGCTTTTTAATTTGTAAAGGGGTTAATAAGG
AATATTTGATGTATAGTGCCTTGACTAGAGATCATAATCAGCCATACCACATTTGTAGAGGTTTTACTTG
CTTTAAAAAACCTCCCACACCTCCCCCTGAACCTGAAACATAAAATGAATGCAATTGTTGTTGTTAACTT
GTTTATTGCAGCTTATAATGGTTACAAATAAAGCAATAGCATCACAAATTTCACAAATAAAGCATTTTTT
TCACTGCATTCTAGTTGTGGTTTGTCCAAACTCATCAATGTATCTTATCATGTCTGGATTAATTAACGAT
TAAACGTACTTATCGATAAATATCAACAGCCAGCTGTTATGTTATTGTACTGTTATTTACATGATTCGCT
GTAATGGAATTCATTCAAAGTTGTTGAATTGAGTATGTTAGCACCTGTTGCATTTCCAAATAATTCGAGA
TTTCCAAAAAAAAAATTAATTTTAAGTCAATGTCCTTGGAAAAAAATTTTAACTTTGTTTCACCTTGATT
TTTTATCTAATTGTAGCAAGAGGACCAAATTTTTTCACTCAAAACTAATTAAGTGGCGTTTCATCAGCTG
TTTTCTGGATTAGTCTAGGGTTGTCTCATTGCATGAAATATCGATGATAAAAAAATTTCAAAATTTATTT
AGTATTTGAAACTATTAATATTAATATTTTTCAAGTGACAAGCTGGGAAGCTAAACATAAAATTGTGCAG
TAAGGATTCGATTTATGGTTTAAGAAAAGAAAACTACCACCCCATAATTGCATTAGATTTACCCTAAATT
TATAAAAAGTGAATTGACGCACTCGACAGCCCTGATTTTCCCATAGTTTTCCCATCACCAAAAATGGCGG
CAAATCGAAACAGTTTGCCGCCCGGCATAAAACCCAATGTAGCTGTATTTCCCAGATCATTTGCCACACA
ACTTTCAAACTGTACACTTAATACACGTCGTGGTTTAAGTGAATTTTACCAGAGAATCAGAGAAGCGCCC
CTACCTGCTAATAATAATCCATTCAAAAACATCTCAACTCGAGGTCGACGGTATCGATAAGCTTGATATC
ACCATGGTGAGCAAGGGCGAGGAGCTGTTCACCGGGGTGGTGCCCATCCTGGTCGAGCTGGACGGCGACG
TAAACGGCCACAAGTTCAGCGTGTCCGGCGAGGGCGAGGGCGATGCCACCTACGGCAAGCTGACCCTGAA
GTTCATCTGCACCACCGGCAAGCTGCCCGTGCCCTGGCCCACCCTCGTGACCACCCTGACCTACGGCGTG
CAGTGCTTCAGCCGCTACCCCGACCACATGAAGCAGCACGACTTCTTCAAGTCCGCCATGCCCGAAGGCT
ACGTCCAGGAGCGCACCATCTTCTTCAAGGACGACGGCAACTACAAGACCCGCGCCGAGGTGAAGTTCGA
GGGCGACACCCTGGTGAACCGCATCGAGCTGAAGGGCATCGACTTCAAGGAGGACGGCAACATCCTGGGG
CACAAGCTGGAGTACAACTACAACAGCCACAACGTCTATATCATGGCCGACAAGCAGAAGAACGGCATCA
AGGTGAACTTCAAGATCCGCCACAACATCGAGGACGGCAGCGTGCAGCTCGCCGACCACTACCAGCAGAA
CACCCCCATCGGCGACGGCCCCGTGCTGCTGCCCGACAACCACTACCTGAGCACCCAGTCCGCCCTGAGC
AAAGACCCCAACGAGAAGCGCGATCACATGGTCCTGCTGGAGTTCGTGACCGCCGCCGGGATCACTCTCG
GCATGGACGAGCTGTACAAGTAAGCGGCCGCAACTTGTTTATTGCAGCTTATAATGGTTACAAATAAAGC
AATAGCATCACAAATTTCACAAATAAAGCATTTTTTTCACTGCATTCTAGTTGTGGTTTGTCCAAACTCA
TCAATGTATCTTAACTAGTGGATCCACTAGGGGCCGCCGACGCGAGGCTGGATGGCCTTCCCCATTATGA
TTCTTCTCGCTTCCGGCGGCATCGGGATGCCCGCGTTGCAGGCCATGCTGTCCAGGCAGGTAGATGACGA
CCATCAGGGACAGCTTCAAGGATCGCTCGCGGCTCTTACCAGCCTAACTTCGATCATTGGACCGCTGATC
GTCACGGCGATTTATGCCGCCTCGGCGAGCACATGGAACGGGTTGGCATGGATTGTAGGCGCCGCCCTAT
ACCTTGTCTGCCTCCCCGCGTTGCGTCGCGGTGCATGGAGCCGGGCCACCTCGACCTGAATGGAAGCCGG
CGGCACCTCGCTAACGGATTCACCACTCCAAGAATTGGAGCCAATCAATTCTTGCGGAGAACTGTGAATG
CGCAAACCAACCCTTGGCAGAACATATCCATCGCGTCCGCCATCTCCAGCAGCCGCACGCGGCGCATCTC
GGGCAGCGTTGGGTCCTGGCCACGGGTGCGCATGATCGTGCTCCTGTCGTTGAGGACCCGGCTAGGCTGG
CGGGGTTGCCTTACTGGTTAGCAGAATGAATCACCGATACGCGAGCGAACGTGAAGCGACTGCTGCTGCA
AAACGTCTGCGACCTGAGCAACAACATGAATGGTCTTCGGTTTCCGTGTTTCGTAAAGTCTGGAAACGCG
GAAGTCAGCGCTCTTCCGCTTCCTCGCTCACTGACTCGCTGCGCTCGGTCGTTCGGCTGCGGCGAGCGGT
ATCAGCTCACTCAAAGGCGGTAATACGGTTATCCACAGAATCAGGGGATAACGCAGGAAAGAACATGTGA
GCAAAAGGCCAGCAAAAGGCCAGGAACCGTAAAAAGGCCGCGTTGCTGGCGTTTTTCCATAGGCTCCGCC
CCCCTGACGAGCATCACAAAAATCGACGCTCAAGTCAGAGGTGGCGAAACCCGACAGGACTATAAAGATA
CCAGGCGTTTCCCCCTGGAAGCTCCCTCGTGCGCTCTCCTGTTCCGACCCTGCCGCTTACCGGATACCTG
TCCGCCTTTCTCCCTTCGGGAAGCGTGGCGCTTTCTCATAGCTCACGCTGTAGGTATCTCAGTTCGGTGT
AGGTCGTTCGCTCCAAGCTGGGCTGTGTGCACGAACCCCCCGTTCAGCCCGACCGCTGCGCCTTATCCGG
TAACTATCGTCTTGAGTCCAACCCGGTAAGACACGACTTATCGCCACTGGCAGCAGCCACTGGTAACAGG
ATTAGCAGAGCGAGGTATGTAGGCGGTGCTACAGAGTTCTTGAAGTGGTGGCCTAACTACGGCTACACTA
GAAGGACAGTATTTGGTATCTGCGCTCTGCTGAAGCCAGTTACCTTCGGAAAAAGAGTTGGTAGCTCTTG
ATCCGGCAAACAAACCACCGCTGGTAGCGGTGGTTTTTTTGTTTGCAAGCAGCAGATTACGCGCAGAAAA
AAAGGATCTCAAGAAGATCCTTTGATCTTTTCTACGGGGTCTGACGCTCAGTGGAACGAAAACTCACGTT
AAGGGATTTTGGTCATGAGATTATCAAAAAGGATCTTCACCTAGATCCTTTTAAATTAAAAATGAAGTTT
TAAATCAATCTAAAGTATATATGAGTAAACTTGGTCTGACAGTTACCAATGCTTAATCAGTGAGGCACCT
ATCTCAGCGATCTGTCTATTTCGTTCATCCATAGTTGCCTGACTCCCCGTCGTGTAGATAACTACGATAC
GGGAGGGCTTACCATCTGGCCCCAGTGCTGCAATGATACCGCGAGACCCACGCTCACCGGCTCCAGATTT
ATCAGCAATAAACCAGCCAGCCGGAAGGGCCGAGCGCAGAAGTGGTCCTGCAACTTTATCCGCCTCCATC
CAGTCTATTAATTGTTGCCGGGAAGCTAGAGTAAGTAGTTCGCCAGTTAATAGTTTGCGCAACGTTGTTG
CCATTGCTGCAGGCATCGTGGTGTCACGCTCGTCGTTTGGTATGGCTTCATTCAGCTCCGGTTCCCAACG
ATCAAGGCGAGTTACATGATCCCCCATGTTGTGCAAAAAAGCGGTTAGCTCCTTCGGTCCTCCGATCGTT
GTCAGAAGTAAGTTGGCCGCAGTGTTATCACTCATGGTTATGGCAGCACTGCATAATTCTCTTACTGTCA
TGCCATCCGTAAGATGCTTTTCTGTGACTGGTGAGTACTCAACCAAGTCATTCTGAGAATAGTGTATGCG
GCGACCGAGTTGCTCTTGCCCGGCGTCAACACGGGATAATACCGCGCCACATAGCAGAACTTTAAAAGTG
CTCATCATTGGAAAACGTTCTTCGGGGCGAAAACTCTCAAGGATCTTACCGCTGTTGAGATCCAGTTCGA
TGTAACCCACTCGTGCACCCAACTGATCTTCAGCATCTTTTACTTTCACCAGCGTTTCTGGGTGAGCAAA
AACAGGAAGGCAAAATGCCGCAAAAAAGGGAATAAGGGCGACACGGAAATGTTGAATACTCATACTCTTC
CTTTTTCAATATTATTGAAGCATTTATCAGGGTTATTGTCTCATGAGCGGATACATATTTGAATGTATTT
AGAAAAATAAACAAATAGGGGTTCCGCGCACATTTCCCCGAAAAGTGCCACCTGACGTCTAAGAAACCAT
TATTATCATGACATTAACCTATAAAAATAGGCGTATCACGAGGCCCTTTCGTCTTCAAGAATTCACATTT
GTACGAATTTTTTTTTTATCAAAAGTTCGAGTTTTTCACCAATTTCCTCATCAACCGAGCAAGGCAAACG
GCTTTGAATAATATGGTGTTATATATACATATATCAAATCGCTGCTGACTGCGTGATTGATGGCCCCAAG
ATTACATATTATCGAATCAGGATTCAGAAGGAGATCAATGTCAAATGCGGACAGGAACATGAAAGACGCC
TGTTATGCGCAATTAAAAATTTGGGTTTAATTGCTGTGGAAACTGTTGTTGGCGGCATCTTAAGTTCCTG
TTTAACAACATCAACTACTTATGTACGTAGAAGCGTTTAAGCCATTTGCATACAGATGAGAACTGGCTTT
TGTGCTAATCAGTCAAGATGACTCCGATGATGATGACTCATTACCTGACCAGTTTTCGCTGCTTTCTTTT
CAACAACTACTTGTATATGTATTGTATCCAATAGCAATACATTGAATTTCCATGGTCTAGTCACGTATTA
TCATTTAATTGACACCAAGTCGTGTTATTGTTGAGCTATCGAGTTCAGCTCAAACATTTCTTATTCCCAT
GAATAAGCCGGCAAAAATATGCAATCTATGAAAGTTAATATAAGCAAACCTTACTTTGACTCAATACCAA
TGCACTTTGTGTCGATAGGTTCACGCAATTGAGGCGATTATTCCGATAACCCAAGCGATTGACTGTTCCC
GTTTCGATTCCAATTGAAATTTGGAAATGTACAATAGTTTTGCTATATGCTGTCAAGTACGCTCTTATCT
TCTCTGGGTTTTCTTCAGAGTTTCGAAACGCTTCTTCTTTTTTTTGTTTTTTTTTTTTTGGAATCTCGTA
TTTTGGAAGGGGCTCCCCTCTGGAATTTGTTACACTGTCGTTATCATTGCGAACAAGCGGCCCGAAGCTA
TCAGCGACTTTAACATTTACAATGCACTTTTTTACGACCAATTAAATGTACATTTTCCTTTCTTCGCCCG
TTGATAAGCGAACGCGATGTGGCGCAGGCAATGTGTTGCTCTTGCGACACAAACGCAATCAAAATGGATT
CAATTTCGCTTTTTCCCAGTGAAACGAAGAACGAACCGACCATCATGATATGCTCCTCTGCATGTTGCGT
ATTGAATCAATGACAATTTCAATTAAGCCGCCCGTTCGTCATGCGTTTTCGTGCGCTTCGAAATGCTGAT
AACGCTGCTGTCCTCCAACTGCTTTGCATGTGGACACAATTCCATTTATTTAATTCTTTTATTTGGATCG
GTTAAATTAAAAAGCGCCTTGTTACGCATTTAACGTTGTTTCCGGTGCGTGGTGGTTTCATGCTTCTGGG
AACGGCAAATGGGTTTAGGATTGGGAACCCCTCATCATCTGTTGGAATATACTATTCAACCTACAAAAGT
AACGTTAAACAACACTACTTTATATTTGATATGAATGGCCACACCTTTTATGCCATAAAACATATTGTAA
GAGAATACCACTCTTTTTATTCCTTCTTTCCTTCTTGTACGTTTTTTGCTGTAAGTAGGTCGTGGTGCTG
GTGTTGCAGTTGAAATAACTTAAAATATAAATCATAAAACTCAAACATAAACTTGACTATTTATTTATTT
ATTAAGAAAGGAAATATAAATTATAAATTACAACAGGTTATGGACCTGCAGCCAAGCTTGGCGCTCGTCC
GGGGGCAATGAGATATGAAAAAGCCTGAACTCACCGCGACGTCTGTCGAGAAGTTTCTGATCGAAAAGTT
CGACAGCGTCTCCGACCTGATGCAGCTCTCGGAGGGCGAAGAATCTCGTGCTTTCAGCTTCGATGTAGGA
GGGCGTGGATATGTCCT
